>Addgene plasmid #50860 | pEGFP-N1 human cofilin S3A | addgene full sequence | sequence record 133100 | Addgene NGS result
CATGCATTAGTTATTAATAGTAATCAATTACGGGGTCATTAGTTCATAGCCCATATATGGAGTTCCGCGT
TACATAACTTACGGTAAATGGCCCGCCTGGCTGACCGCCCAACGACCCCCGCCCATTGACGTCAATAATG
ACGTATGTTCCCATAGTAACGCCAATAGGGACTTTCCATTGACGTCAATGGGTGGAGTATTTACGGTAAA
CTGCCCACTTGGCAGTACATCAAGTGTATCATATGCCAAGTACGCCCCCTATTGACGTCAATGACGGTAA
ATGGCCCGCCTGGCATTATGCCCAGTACATGACCTTATGGGACTTTCCTACTTGGCAGTACATCTACGTA
TTAGTCATCGCTATTACCATGGTGATGCGGTTTTGGCAGTACATCAATGGGCGTGGATAGCGGTTTGACT
CACGGGGATTTCCAAGTCTCCACCCCATTGACGTCAATGGGAGTTTGTTTTGGCACCAAAATCAACGGGA
CTTTCCAAAATGTCGTAACAACTCCGCCCCATTGACGCAAATGGGCGGTAGGCGTGTACGGTGGGAGGTC
TATATAAGCAGAGCTGGTTTAGTGAACCGTCAGATCCGCTAGCGCTACCGGACTCAGATCTCGAGCTCAA
GCTTCGAATTCACCACCATGGCCGCCGGTGTGGCTGTCTCTGATGGTGTCATCAAGGTGTTCAACGACAT
GAAGGTGCGTAAGTCTTCAACGCCAGAGGAGGTGAAGAAGCGCAAGAAGGCGGTGCTCTTCTGCCTGAGT
GAGGACAAGAAGAACATCATCCTGGAGGAGGGCAAGGAGATCCTGGTGGGCGATGTGGGCCAGACTGTCG
ACGATCCCTACGCCACCTTTGTCAAGATGCTGCCAGATAAGGACTGCCGCTATGCCCTCTATGATGCAAC
CTATGAGACCAAGGAGAGCAAGAAGGAGGATCTGGTGTTTATCTTCTGGGCCCCCGAGTCTGCGCCCCTT
AAGAGCAAAATGATTTATGCCAGCTCCAAGGACGCCATCAAGAAGAAGCTGACAGGGATCAAGCATGAAT
TGCAAGCAAACTGCTACGAGGAGGTCAAGGACCGCTGCACCCTGGCAGAGAAGCTGGGGGGCAGTGCGGT
CATCTCCCTGGAGGGCAAGCCTTTGTTATCCCGGGATCCACCGGTCGCCACCATGGTGAGCAAGGGCGAG
GAGCTGTTCACCGGGGTGGTGCCCATCCTGGTCGAGCTGGACGGCGACGTAAACGGCCACAAGTTCAGCG
TGTCCGGCGAGGGCGAGGGCGATGCCACCTACGGCAAGCTGACCCTGAAGTTCATCTGCACCACCGGCAA
GCTGCCCGTGCCCTGGCCCACCCTCGTGACCACCCTGACCTACGGCGTGCAGTGCTTCAGCCGCTACCCC
GACCACATGAAGCAGCACGACTTCTTCAAGTCCGCCATGCCCGAAGGCTACGTCCAGGAGCGCACCATCT
TCTTCAAGGACGACGGCAACTACAAGACCCGCGCCGAGGTGAAGTTCGAGGGCGACACCCTGGTGAACCG
CATCGAGCTGAAGGGCATCGACTTCAAGGAGGACGGCAACATCCTGGGGCACAAGCTGGAGTACAACTAC
AACAGCCACAACGTCTATATCATGGCCGACAAGCAGAAGAACGGCATCAAGGTGAACTTCAAGATCCGCC
ACAACATCGAGGACGGCAGCGTGCAGCTCGCCGACCACTACCAGCAGAACACCCCCATCGGCGACGGCCC
CGTGCTGCTGCCCGACAACCACTACCTGAGCACCCAGTCCGCCCTGAGCAAAGACCCCAACGAGAAGCGC
GATCACATGGTCCTGCTGGAGTTCGTGACCGCCGCCGGGATCACTCTCGGCATGGACGAGCTGTACAAGT
AAAGCGGCCGCGACTCTAGATCATAATCAGCCATACCACATTTGTAGAGGTTTTACTTGCTTTAAAAAAC
CTCCCACACCTCCCCCTGAACCTGAAACATAAAATGAATGCAATTGTTGTTGTTAACTTGTTTATTGCAG
CTTATAATGGTTACAAATAAAGCAATAGCATCACAAATTTCACAAATAAAGCATTTTTTTCACTGCATTC
TAGTTGTGGTTTGTCCAAACTCATCAATGTATCTTAAGGCGTAAATTGTAAGCGTTAATATTTTGTTAAA
ATTCGCGTTAAATTTTTGTTAAATCAGCTCATTTTTTAACCAATAGGCCGAAATCGGCAAAATCCCTTAT
AAATCAAAAGAATAGACCGAGATAGGGT
[37 nt withheld, positions 2269-2305]
AAAGAACGTGGACTCCAACGTCAAAGG
[49 nt withheld, positions 2333-2381]
T
[91 nt withheld, positions 2383-2473]
G
[124 nt withheld, positions 2475-2598]
CAGGTGGCACTTTTCGGGGAAATGTGCGCGGAACCCCTATTTGTTTATTTTTCTAAATACATTCAAATAT
GTATCCGCTCATGAGACAATAACCCTGATAAATGCTTCAATAATATTGAAAAAGGAAGAGTCCTGAGGCG
GAAAGAACCAGCTGTGGAATGTGTGTCAGTTAGGGTGTGGAAAGTCCCCAGGCTCCCCAGCAGGCAGAAG
TATGCAAAGCATGCATCTCAATTAGTCAGCAACCAGGTGTGGAAAGTCCCCAGGCTCCCCAGCAGGCAGA
AGTATGCAAAGCATGCATCTCAATTAGTCAGCAACCATAGTCCCGCCCCTAACTCCGCCCATCCCGCCCC
TAACTCCGCCCAGTTCCGCCCATTCTCCGCCCCATGGCTGACTAATTTTTTTTATTTATGCAGAGGCCGA
GGCCGCCTCGGCCTCTGAGCTATTCCAGAAGTAGTGAGGAGGCTTTTTTGGAGGCCTAGGCTTTTGCAAA
GATCGATCAAGAGACAGGATGAGGATCGTTTCGCATGATTGAACAAGATGGATTGCACGCAGGTTCTCCG
GCCGCTTGGGTGGAGAGGCTATTCGGCTATGACTGGGCACAACAGACAATCGGCTGCTCTGATGCCGCCG
TGTTCCGGCTGTCAGCGCAGGGGCGCCCGGTTCTTTTTGTCAAGACCGACCTGTCCGGTGCCCTGAATGA
ACTGCAAGACGAGGCAGCGCGGCTATCGTGGCTGGCCACGACGGGCGTTCCTTGCGCAGCTGTGCTCGAC
GTTGTCACTGAAGCGGGAAGGGACTGGCTGCTATTGGGCGAAGTGCCGGGGCAGGATCTCCTGTCATCTC
ACCTTGCTCCTGCCGAGAAAGTATCCATCATGGCTGATGCAATGCGGCGGCTGCATACGCTTGATCCGGC
TACCTGCCCATTCGACCACCAAGCGAAACATCGCATCGAGCGAGCACGTACTCGGATGGAAGCCGGTCTT
GTCGATCAGGATGATCTGGACGAAGAGCATCAGGGGCTCGCGCCAGCCGAACTGTTCGCCAGGCTCAAGG
CGAGCATGCCCGACGGCGAGGATCTCGTCGTGACCCATGGCGATGCCTGCTTGCCGAATATCATGGTGGA
AAATGGCCGCTTTTCTGGATTCATCGACTGTGGCCGGCTGGGTGTGGCGGACCGCTATCAGGACATAGCG
TTGGCTACCCGTGATATTGCTGAAGAGCTTGGCGGCGAATGGGCTGACCGCTTCCTCGTGCTTTACGGTA
TCGCCGCTCCCGATTCGCAGCGCATCGCCTTCTATCGCCTTCTTGACGAGTTCTTCTGAGCGGGACTCTG
GGGTTCGAAATGACCGACCAAGCGACGCCCAACCTGCCATCACGAGATTTCGATTCCACCGCCGCCTTCT
ATGAAAGGTTGGGCTTCGGAATCGTTTTCCGGGACGCCGGCTGGATGATCCTCCAGCGCGGGGATCTCAT
GCTGGAGTTCTTCGCCCACCCTAGGGGGAGGCTAACTGAAACACGGAAGGAGACAATACCGGAAGGAACC
CGCGCTATGACGGCAATAAAAAGACAGAATAAAACGCACGGTGTTGGGTCGTTTGTTCATAAACGCGGGG
TTCGGTCCCAGGGCTGGCACTCTGTCGATACCCCACCGAGACCCCATTGGGGCCAATACGCCCGCGTTTC
TTCCTTTTCCCCACCCCACCCCCCAAGTTCGGGTGAAGGCCCAGGGCTCGCAGCCAACGTCGGGGCGGCA
GGCCCTGCCATAGCCTCAGGTTACTCATATATACTTTAGATTGATTTAAAACTTCATTTTTAATTTAAAA
GGATCTAGGTGAAGATCCTTTTTGATAATCTCATGACCAAAATCCCTTAACGTGAGTTTTCGTTCCACTG
AGCGTCAGACCCCGTAGAAAAGATCAAAGGATCTTCTTGAGATCCTTTTTTTCTGCGCGTAATCTGCTGC
TTGCAAACAAAAAAACCACCGCTACCAGCGGTGGTTTGTTTGCCGGATCAAGAGCTACCAACTCTTTTTC
CGAAGGTAACTGGCTTCAGCAGAGCGCAGATACCAAATACTGTTCTTCTAGTGTAGCCGTAGTTAGGCCA
CCACTTCAAGAACTCTGTAGCACCGCCTACATACCTCGCTCTGCTAATCCTGTTACCAGTGGCTGCTGCC
AGTGGCGATAAGTCGTGTCTTACCGGGTTGGACTCAAGACGATAGTTACCGGATAAGGCGCAGCGGTCGG
GCTGAACGGGGGGTTCGTGCACACAGCCCAGCTTGGAGCGAACGACCTACACCGAACTGAGATACCTACA
GCGTGAGCTATGAGAAAGCGCCACGCTTCCCGAAGGGAGAAAGGCGGACAGGTATCCGGTAAGCGGCAGG
GTCGGAACAGGAGAGCGCACGAGGGAGCTTCCAGGGGGAAACGCCTGGTATCTTTATAGTCCTGTCGGGT
TTCGCCACCTCTGACTTGAGCGTCGATTTTTGTGATGCTCGTCAGGGGGGCGGAGCCTATGGAAAAACGC
CAGCAACGCGGCCTTTTTACGGTTCCTGGCCTTTTGCTGGCCTTTTGCTCACATGTTCTTTCCTGCGTTA
TCCCCTGATTCTGTGGATAACCGTATTACCGCCATGCATTAGTTATTAATAGTAATCAATTACGGGGTCA
TTAGTTCATAGCCC
Features (pLannotate 1.2.2; 16 found; start..end, strand, type, name):
     68..371     +  enhancer       CMV enhancer: human cytomegalovirus immediate early enhancer
    372..575     +  promoter       CMV promoter: human cytomegalovirus (CMV) immediate early promoter
    598..641     +  misc_feature   MCS (fragment): multiple cloning site
    648..1145    +  CDS            CFL1: COF1_HUMAN - Also known as CFL. Experimental evidence at protein level: Swiss-Prot protein existence level 1. Binds to F-actin and exhibits pH-sensitive F-actin depolymerizing activity (PubMed:11812157). In conjunction with the subcortical maternal complex (SCMC), plays an essential role for zygotes to progress beyond the first embryonic cell divisions via regulation of actin dynamics (PubMed:15580268). Required for the centralization of the mitotic spindle and symmetric division of zygotes (By similarity). Plays a role in the regulation of cell morphology and cytoskeletal organization in epit
   1173..1892    +  CDS            EGFP: the original enhanced GFP (Yang et al., 1996) mammalian codon-optimized
   1909..1992    +  CDS            large T antigen (fragment): large T antigen from SV40 (simian virus 40)
   2015..2136    +  polyA_signal   SV40 poly(A) signal: SV40 polyadenylation signal
   2170..2598    -  rep_origin     f1 ori (sequence partly withheld): f1 bacteriophage origin of replication; arrow indicates direction of (+) strand synthesis
   2625..2729    +  promoter       AmpR promoter: bla
   2731..3088    +  promoter       SV40 promoter: SV40 enhancer and early promoter
   3123..3917    +  CDS            NeoR/KanR: aminoglycoside phosphotransferase from Tn5; aph(3')-II (or nptII); confers resistance to neomycin, kanamycin, and G418 (Geneticin®)
   3938..4090    +  CDS            ble (fragment): BLE_KLEPN - Experimental evidence at protein level: Swiss-Prot protein existence level 1. Binding protein with a strong affinity to the bleomycin family of antibiotics. Binds to CL990; an antimitotic-antibiotic compound. From Klebsiella pneumoniae.
   4149..4196    +  polyA_signal   HSV TK poly(A) signal: herpes simplex virus thymidine kinase polyadenylation signal (Cole and Stacy, 1985)
   4287..4303    -  polyA_signal   bGH poly(A) signal (fragment): bovine growth hormone polyadenylation signal
   4525..5113    +  rep_origin     ori: high-copy-number ColE1/pMB1/pBR322/pUC origin of replication
   5228..5272    +  enhancer       CMV enhancer (fragment): human cytomegalovirus immediate early enhancer
