[The description below was written by a language model from this plasmid's Addgene catalogue record and pLannotate feature annotations shown in this document.]
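Description:
pEGFP-N1 human cofilin S3A is a mammalian expression plasmid of about 5.2 kb built on the pEGFP-N1 backbone, designed to produce human cofilin 1 (CFL1) fused at its C terminus to EGFP. The roughly 500 bp cofilin coding sequence was inserted between the EcoRI and XmaI sites of the multiple cloning site, both of which are retained. This places it downstream of the human cytomegalovirus immediate early enhancer and promoter and upstream of the mammalian codon-optimized EGFP open reading frame. Transcripts terminate at an SV40 polyadenylation signal.

The insert carries an S3A substitution, which the record describes as constitutively active. Serine 3 is the site where phosphorylation normally switches off cofilin's actin-binding and filament-depolymerizing activity, so replacing it with alanine yields a protein that cannot be inactivated in this way.

The plasmid is propagated in E. coli through a high-copy ColE1/pUC-type origin, and an f1 origin is also present for single-stranded DNA production. A single Tn5 aminoglycoside phosphotransferase gene provides selection in both hosts. A bacterial bla-type promoter drives it for kanamycin resistance in bacteria, and the SV40 enhancer and early promoter drive it for G418 selection in mammalian cells, with an HSV TK polyadenylation signal downstream. The short annotated fragments of large T antigen, ble and bGH poly(A) appear to be backbone remnants or partial matches rather than functional elements.

The construct is suited to transient or stable expression of a fluorescent, non-phosphorylatable cofilin for visualizing its localization and testing the consequences of unregulated cofilin activity on actin dynamics. The associated publication concerns regulation of cofilin during the establishment of neuronal polarity.
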