Addgene plasmid #50860: pEGFP-N1 human cofilin S3A
Purpose: expresses constituvely active cofilin fused to EGFP in mammalian cells
Depositing lab: James Bamburg. Depositing organization: Colorado State University, Fort Collins. Publication: Cdc42 regulates cofilin during the establishment of neuronal polarity. Garvalov BK, Flynn KC, Neukirchen D, Meyn L, Teusch N, Wu X, Brakebusch C, Bamburg JR, Bradke F. J Neurosci. 2007 Nov 28;27(48):13117-29. 10.1523/JNEUROSCI.3322-07.2007 PubMed 18045906.
Backbone
  Vector backbone: pEGFP-N1
  Backbone manufacturer: Invitrogen
  Backbone size w/o insert (bp): 4700
  Total vector size (bp): 5200
  Vector type: Mammalian Expression
  Selectable markers: Neomycin (select with G418)
Growth in bacteria
  Bacterial resistance: Kanamycin, 50 μg/mL
  Growth temperature: 37°C
  Growth strain: DH5alpha
  Copy number: Unknown
Gene/Insert
  Gene/Insert name: cofilin 1 S3A (alt name: CFL1)
  Species: H. sapiens (human)
  Insert size (bp): 500
  Mutation: S3A constitutively active
  Entrez Gene: CFL1 (a.k.a. CFL, HEL-S-15, cofilin)
  Promoter: CMV
  Tag / fusion protein: EGFP (C terminal on backbone)
  Cloning method: Restriction Enzyme; 5′ cloning site EcoRI (not destroyed); 3′ cloning site XmaI (not destroyed)
  Sequencing primers: 5′ CMV-F; 3′ EGFP-N
Terms and licenses: Academic/Nonprofit Terms; Industry Terms: Not Available to Industry
How to cite: pEGFP-N1 human cofilin S3A was a gift from James Bamburg (Addgene plasmid # 50860 ; http://n2t.net/addgene:50860 ; RRID:Addgene_50860)
