>Addgene plasmid #50860 | pEGFP-N1 human cofilin S3A | addgene partial sequence | sequence record 78943 | CMV-F 5'-CGCAAATGGGCGGTAGGCGTG-3'
CTCGAGCTCAAGCTTCGAATTCACCACCATGGCCGCCGGTGTGGCTGTCTCTGATGGTGTCATCAAGGTG
TTCAACGACATGAAGGTGCGTAAGTCTTCAACGCCAGAGGAGGTGAAGAAGCGCAAGAAGGCGGTGCTCT
TCTGCCTGAGTGAGGACAAGAAGAACATCATCCTGGAGGAGGGCAAGGAGATCCTGGTGGGCGATGTGGG
CCAGACTGTCGACGATCCCTACGCCACCTTTGTCAAGATGCTGCCAGATAAGGACTGCCGCTATGCCCTC
TATGATGCAACCTATGAGACCAAGGAGAGCAAGAAGGAGGATCTGGTGTTTATCTTCTGGGCCCCCGAGT
CTGCGCCCCTTAAGAGCAAAATGATTTATGCCAGCTCCAAGGACGCCATCAAGAAGAAGCTGACAGGGAT
CAAGCATGAATTGCAAGCAAACTGCTACGAGGAGGTCAAGGACCGCTGCACCCTGGCAGAGAAGCTGGGG
GGCAGTGCGGTCATCTCCCTGGAGGGCAAGCCTTTGTTATCCCGGGATCCACCGGTCGCCACCATGGTGA
GCAAGGGCGAGGAGCTGTTCACCGGGGTGGTGCCCATCCTGGTCGAGCTGGACGGCGACGTAAACGGCCA
CAAGTTCAGCGTGTCCGGCGAGGGCGAGGGCGATGCCACCTACGGCAAGCTGACCCTGAAGTTCATCTGC
ACCACCGGCAAGCTGCCCGTGCCCTGGCCCACCCTCGTGACCACCCTGACCTACGGCGTGCAGTGCTTCA
GCCGCTACCCCGACCACATGAAGCAGCACGACTTCTTCAAGTCCGCCATGCCCGAAGGCTACGTCCAGGA
GCGCACCATCTTCTTCAAGGACGACGGCAACTACA
